>Addgene plasmid #228139 | pMRX-IPU-GFP-Rab5 | addgene full sequence | sequence record 453949 | Addgene NGS Result
GACATTGATTATTGACTAGTTATTAATAGTAATCAATTACGGGGTCATTAGTTCATAGCCCATATATGGA
GTTCCGCGTTACATAACTTACGGTAAATGGCCCGCCTGGCTGACCGCCCAACGACCCCCGCCCATTGACG
TCAATAATGACGTATGTTCCCATAGTAACGCCAATAGGGACTTTCCATTGACGTCAATGGGTGGAGTATT
TACGGTAAACTGCCCACTTGGCAGTACATCAAGTGTATCATATGCCAAGTACGCCCCCTATTGACGTCAA
TGACGGTAAATGGCCCGCCTGGCATTATGCCCAGTACATGACCTTATGGGACTTTCCTACTTGGCAGTAC
ATCTACGTATTAGTCATCGCTATTACCATGCTAGAGAACCATCAGATGTTTCCAGGGTGCCCCAAGGACC
TGAAATGACCCTGTGCCTTATTTGAACTAACCAATCAGTTCGCTTCTCGCTTCTGTTCGCGCGCTTCTGC
TCCCCGAGCTCAATAAAAGAGCCCACAACCCCTCACTCGGCGCGCCAGTCCTCCGATTGACTGAGTCGCC
CGGGTACCCGTGTATCCAATAAACCCTCTTGCAGTTGCATCCGACTTGTGGTCTCGCTGTTCCTTGGGAG
GGTCTCCTCTGAGTGATTGACTACCCGTCAGCGGGGGTCTTTCATTTGGGGGCTCGTCCGGGATCGGGAG
ACCCCTGCCCAGGGACCACCGACCCACCACCGGGAGGTAAGCTGGCCAGCAACTTATCTGTGTCTGTCCG
ATTGTCTAGTGTCTATGACTGATTTTATGCGCCTGCGTCGGTACTAGTTAGCTAACTAGCTCTGTATCTG
GCGGACCCGTGGTGGAACTGACGAGTTCGGAACACCCGGCCGCAACCCTGGGAGACGTCCCAGGGACTTC
GGGGGCCGTTTTTGTGGCCCGACCTGAGTCCAAAAATCCCGATCGTTTTGGACTCTTTGGTGCACCCCCC
TTAGAGGAGGGATATGTGGTTCTGGTAGGAGACGAGAACCTAAAACAGTTCCCGCCTCCGTCTGAATTTT
TGCTTTCGGTTTGGGACCGAAGCCGCGCCGCGCGTCTTGTCTGCTGCAGCATCGTTCTGTGTTGTCTCTG
TCTGACTGTGTTTCTGTATTTGTCTGAAAATATGGGCCCGGGCCAGACTGTTACCACTCCCTTAAGTTTG
ACCTTAGGTCACTGGAAAGATGTCGAGCGGATCGCTCACAACCAGTCGGTAGATGTCAAGAAGAGACGTT
GGGTTACCTTCTGCTCTGCAGAATGGCCAACCTTTAACGTCGGATGGCCGCGAGACGGCACCTTTAACCG
AGACCTCATCACCCAGGTTAAGATCAAGGTCTTTTCACCTGGCCCGCATGGACACCCAGACCAGGTCCCC
TACATCGTGACCTGGGAAGCCTTGGCTTTTGACCCCCCTCCCTGGGTCAAGCCCTTTGTACACCCTAAGC
CTCCGCCTCCTCTTCCTCCATCCGCCCCGTCTCTCCCCCTTGAACCTCCTCGTTCGACCCCGCCTCGATC
CTCCCTTTATCCAGCCCTCACTCCTTCTCTAGGCGCCCCCATATGGCCATATGAGATCTTATATGGGGCA
CCCCCGCCCCTTGTAAACTTCCCTGACCCTGACATGACAAGAGTTACTAACAGCCCCTCTCTCCAAGCTC
ACTTACAGGCTCTCTACTTAGTCCAGCACGAAGTCTGGAGACCTCTGGCGGCAGCCTACCAAGAACAACT
GGACCGACCGGTGGTACCTCACCCTTACCGAGTCGGCGACACAGTGTGGGTCCGCCGACACCAGACTAAG
AACCTAGAACCTCGCTGGAAAGGACCTTACACAGTCCTGCTGACCACCCCCACCGCCCTCAAAGTAGACG
GCATCGCAGCTTGGATACACGCCGCCCACGTGAAGGCTGCCGACCCCGGGGGTGGACCATCCTCTAGACT
GCCGGATCTGCCATCGATATAAAGCTTGCCACCATGGTGAGCAAGGGCGAGGAGCTGTTCACCGGGGTGG
TGCCCATCCTGGTCGAGCTGGACGGCGACGTAAACGGCCACAAGTTCAGCGTGTCCGGCGAGGGCGAGGG
CGATGCCACCTACGGCAAGCTGACCCTGAAGTTCATCTGCACCACCGGCAAGCTGCCCGTGCCCTGGCCC
ACCCTCGTGACCACCCTGACCTACGGCGTGCAGTGCTTCAGCCGCTACCCCGACCACATGAAGCAGCACG
ACTTCTTCAAGTCCGCCATGCCCGAAGGCTACGTCCAGGAGCGCACCATCTTCTTCAAGGACGACGGCAA
CTACAAGACCCGCGCCGAGGTGAAGTTCGAGGGCGACACCCTGGTGAACCGCATCGAGCTGAAGGGCATC
GACTTCAAGGAGGACGGCAACATCCTGGGGCACAAGCTGGAGTACAACTACAACAGCCACAACGTCTATA
TCATGGCCGACAAGCAGAAGAACGGCATCAAGGTGAACTTCAAGATCCGCCACAACATCGAGGACGGCAG
CGTGCAGCTCGCCGACCACTACCAGCAGAACACCCCCATCGGCGACGGCCCCGTGCTGCTGCCCGACAAC
CACTACCTGAGCACCCAGTCCGCCCTGAGCAAAGACCCCAACGAGAAGCGCGATCACATGGTCCTGCTGG
AGTTCGTGACCGCCGCCGGGATCACTCTCGGCATGGACGAGCTGTACAAGGGTTCAGGCTCGGGATCCGG
GAATTCGGGTCTCGAGAGCGGCCGCATGGCTAATCGAGGAGCAACAAGACCCAACGGGCCAAATACTGGA
AATAAAATATGCCAGTTCAAACTGGTCCTTCTAGGAGAGTCTGCTGTTGGCAAATCAAGCCTGGTTCTTC
GCTTTGTGAAAGGCCAATTTCATGAATTTCAAGAGAGTACCATTGGGGCTGCCTTTCTAACCCAAACTGT
GTGTCTTGATGACACAACAGTAAAATTTGAAATATGGGATACAGCTGGTCAAGAACGGTATCATAGCTTA
GCACCAATGTACTACCGAGGAGCACAAGCAGCCATAGTTGTGTATGATATCACAAATGAGGAATCCTTTG
CGAGAGCAAAAAACTGGGTTAAAGAACTTCAAAGGCAAGCAAGTCCTAATATTGTGATAGCTTTGTCAGG
AAACAAAGCTGACTTAGCAAATAAAAGAGCTGTTGACTTCCAGGAAGCACAGTCCTATGCAGATGACAAC
AGCTTATTATTTATGGAGACATCAGCTAAGACATCAATGAATGTAAATGAAATATTTATGGCAATAGCTA
AAAAGCTGCCAAAGAATGAACCACAGAATCCTGGTGCAAACTCAGCCAGAGGACGAGGAGTAGACCTTAC
TGAGCCTGCACAGCCAGCCAGAAGCCAGTGTTGTAGTAACTGAGCGGCCGCTACGTAAATTCCGCCCCCC
CCCCTAACGTTACTGGCCGAAGCCGCTTGGAATAAGGCCGGTGTGCGTTTGTCTATATGTTATTTTCCAC
CATATTGCCGTCTTTTGGCAATGTGAGGGCCCGGAAACCTGGCCCTGTCTTCTTGACGAGCATTCCTAGG
GGTCTTTCCCCTCTCGCCAAAGGAATGCAAGGTCTGTTGAATGTCGTGAAGGAAGCAGTTCCTCTGGAAG
TTTCTTGAAGACAAACAACGTCTGTAGCGACCCTTTGCAGGCAGCGGAACCCCCCACCTGGCGACAGGTG
CCTCTGCGGCCAAAAGCCACGTGTATAAGATACACCTGCAAAGGCGGCACAACCCCAGTGCCACGTTGTG
AGTTGGATAGTTGTGGAAAGAGTCAAATGGCTCTCCTCAAGCGTATTCAACAAGGGGCTGAAGGATGCCC
AGAAGGTACCCCATTGTATGGGATCTGATCTGGGGCCTCGGTGCACATGCTTTACATGTGTTTAGTCGAG
GTTAAAAAAACGTCTAGGCCCCCCGAACCACGGGGACGTGGTTTTCCTTTGAAAAACACGATGATAATAT
GGCCACAACCGTCGACATGACCGAGTACAAGCCCACGGTGCGCCTCGCCACCCGCGACGACGTCCCCCGG
GCCGTACGCACCCTCGCCGCCGCGTTCGCCGACTACCCCGCCACGCGCCACACCGTCGACCCGGACCGCC
ACATCGAGCGGGTCACCGAGCTGCAAGAACTCTTCCTCACGCGCGTCGGGCTCGACATCGGCAAGGTGTG
GGTCGCGGACGACGGCGCCGCGGTGGCGGTCTGGACCACGCCGGAGAGCGTCGAAGCGGGGGCGGTGTTC
GCCGAGATCGGCCCGCGCATGGCCGAGTTGAGCGGTTCCCGGCTGGCCGCGCAGCAACAGATGGAAGGCC
TCCTGGCGCCGCACCGGCCCAAGGAGCCCGCGTGGTTCCTGGCCACCGTCGGCGTCTCGCCCGACCACCA
GGGCAAGGGTCTGGGCAGCGCCGTCGTGCTCCCCGGAGTGGAGGCGGCCGAGCGCGCCGGGGTGCCCGCC
TTCCTGGAGACCTCCGCGCCCCGCAACCTCCCCTTCTACGAGCGGCTCGGCTTCACCGTCACCGCCGACG
TCGAGGTGCCCGAAGGACCGCGCACCTGGTGCATGACCCGCAAGCCCGGTGCCTGAGTCGACCGCCCGCC
CCACGACCCGCAGCGCCCGACCGAAAGGAGCGCACGACCCCATGGCTCGACGATAAAATAAAAGATTTTA
TTTAGTCTCCAGAAAAAGGGGGGAATGAAAGACCCCACCTGTAGGTTTGGCAAGCTAGCTTAAGTAACGC
CATTTTGCAAGGCATGGAAAAATACATAACTGAGAATAGAGAAGTTCAGATCAAGGTCAGGAACAGATGG
AACAGCTGAATATGGGCCAAACAGGATATCTGTGGTAAGCAGTTCCTGCCCCGGCTCAGGGCCAAGAACA
GATGGTCCCCAGATGCGGTCCAGCCCTCAGCAGTTTCTAGAGAACCATCAGATGTTTCCAGGGTGCCCCA
AGGACCTGAAATGACCCTGTGCCTTATTTGAACTAACCAATCAGTTCGCTTCTCGCTTCTGTTCGCGCGC
TTCTGCTCCCCGAGCTCAATAAAAGAGCCCACAACCCCTCACTCGGGGCGCCAGTCCTCCGATTGACTGA
GTCGCCCGGGTACCCGTGTATCCAATAAACCCTCTTGCAGTTGCATCCGACTTGTGGTCTCGCTGTTCCT
TGGGAGGGTCTCCTCTGAGTGATTGACTACCCGTCAGCGGGGGTCTTTCACATGCAGCATGTATCAAAAT
TAATTTGGTTTTTTTTCTTAAGTATTTACATTAAATGGCCATAGTTGCATTAATGAATCGGCCAACGCGC
GGGGAGAGGCGGTTTGCGTATTGGGCGCTCTTCCGCTTCCTCGCTCACTGACTCGCTGCGCTCGGTCGTT
CGGCTGCGGCGAGCGGTATCAGCTCACTCAAAGGCGGTAATACGGTTATCCACAGAATCAGGGGATAACG
CAGGAAAGAACATGTGAGCAAAAGGCCAGCAAAAGGCCAGGAACCGTAAAAAGGCCGCGTTGCTGGCGTT
TTTCCATAGGCTCCGCCCCCCTGACGAGCATCACAAAAATCGACGCTCAAGTCAGAGGTGGCGAAACCCG
ACAGGACTATAAAGATACCAGGCGTTTCCCCCTGGAAGCTCCCTCGTGCGCTCTCCTGTTCCGACCCTGC
CGCTTACCGGATACCTGTCCGCCTTTCTCCCTTCGGGAAGCGTGGCGCTTTCTCATAGCTCACGCTGTAG
GTATCTCAGTTCGGTGTAGGTCGTTCGCTCCAAGCTGGGCTGTGTGCACGAACCCCCCGTTCAGCCCGAC
CGCTGCGCCTTATCCGGTAACTATCGTCTTGAGTCCAACCCGGTAAGACACGACTTATCGCCACTGGCAG
CAGCCACTGGTAACAGGATTAGCAGAGCGAGGTATGTAGGCGGTGCTACAGAGTTCTTGAAGTGGTGGCC
TAACTACGGCTACACTAGAAGAACAGTATTTGGTATCTGCGCTCTGCTGAAGCCAGTTACCTTCGGAAAA
AGAGTTGGTAGCTCTTGATCCGGCAAACAAACCACCGCTGGTAGCGGTGGTTTTTTTGTTTGCAAGCAGC
AGATTACGCGCAGAAAAAAAGGATCTCAAGAAGATCCTTTGATCTTTTCTACGGGGTCTGACGCTCAGTG
GAACGAAAACTCACGTTAAGGGATTTTGGTCATGAGATTATCAAAAAGGATCTTCACCTAGATCCTTTTG
CGGCCGGCCGCAAATCAATCTAAAGTATATATGAGTAAACTTGGTCTGACAGTTACCAATGCTTAATCAG
TGAGGCACCTATCTCAGCGATCTGTCTATTTCGTTCATCCATAGTTGCCTGACTCCCCGTCGTGTAGATA
ACTACGATACGGGAGGGCTTACCATCTGGCCCCAGTGCTGCAATGATACCGCGAGACCCACGCTCACCGG
CTCCAGATTTATCAGCAATAAACCAGCCAGCCGGAAGGGCCGAGCGCAGAAGTGGTCCTGCAACTTTATC
CGCCTCCATCCAGTCTATTAATTGTTGCCGGGAAGCTAGAGTAAGTAGTTCGCCAGTTAATAGTTTGCGC
AACGTTGTTGCCATTGCTACAGGCATCGTGGTGTCACGCTCGTCGTTTGGTATGGCTTCATTCAGCTCCG
GTTCCCAACGATCAAGGCGAGTTACATGATCCCCCATGTTGTGCAAAAAAGCGGTTAGCTCCTTCGGTCC
TCCGATCGTTGTCAGAAGTAAGTTGGCCGCAGTGTTATCACTCATGGTTATGGCAGCACTGCATAATTCT
CTTACTGTCATGCCATCCGTAAGATGCTTTTCTGTGACTGGTGAGTACTCAACCAAGTCATTCTGAGAAT
AGTGTATGCGGCGACCGAGTTGCTCTTGCCCGGCGTCAACACGGGATAATACCGCGCCACATAGCAGAAC
TTTAAAAGTGCTCATCATTGGAAAACGTTCTTCGGGGCGAAAACTCTCAAGGATCTTACCGCTGTTGAGA
TCCAGTTCGATGTAACCCACTCGTGCACCCAACTGATCTTCAGCATCTTTTACTTTCACCAGCGTTTCTG
GGTGAGCAAAAACAGGAAGGCAAAATGCCGCAAAAAAGGGAATAAGGGCGACACGGAAATGTTGAATACT
CATACTCTTCCTTTTTCAATATTATTGAAGCATTTATCAGGGTTATTGTCTCATGAGCGGATACATATTT
GAATGTATTTAGAAAAATAAACAAATAGGGGTTCCGCGCACATTTCCCCGAAAAGTGCCACCTGACGTCT
AAGAAACCATTATTATCATGACATTAACCTATAAAAATAGGCGTATCACGAGGCCCTTTCGTCTTCACTA
TAGGAGCTTGGCCCATTGCATACGTTGTATCCATATCATAATATGTACATTTATATTGGCTCATGTCCAA
CATTACCGCCATGTT
Features (pLannotate 1.2.2; 14 found; start..end, strand, type, name):
      1..380     +  enhancer       CMV enhancer: human cytomegalovirus immediate early enhancer
    381..676     +  LTR            3' LTR (ΔU3) (fragment): self-inactivating 3' long terminal repeat (LTR) from Moloney murine leukemia virus
    739..1096    +  misc_feature   MMLV Ψ: packaging signal of Moloney murine leukemia virus (MMLV)
   1161..1577    +  CDS            gag (truncated): truncated Moloney murine leukemia virus (MMLV) gag gene lacking the start codon
   1587..1961    +  misc_feature   pol region: Moloney murine leukemia virus (MMLV) pol region containing the splice acceptor site
   1994..2710    +  CDS            EGFP: EGFP is a basic (constitutively fluorescent) green fluorescent protein published in 1996, derived from Aequorea victoria. It is reported to be a rapidly-maturing weak dimer with moderate acid sensitivity.
   2756..3400    +  CDS            Rab5a: RAB5A_MOUSE - Also known as nnyRab5a. Experimental evidence at protein level: Swiss-Prot protein existence level 1. Small GTPase which cycles between active GTP-bound and inactive GDP-bound states. In its active state, binds to a variety of effector proteins to regulate cellular responses such as of intracellular membrane trafficking, from the formation of transport vesicles to their fusion with membranes. Active GTP-bound form is able to recruit to membranes different sets of downstream effectors directly responsible for vesicle formation, movement, tethering and fusion. RAB5A is required for
   3425..4000    +  misc_feature   IRES2: internal ribosome entry site (IRES) of the encephalomyocarditis virus (EMCV)
   4007..4606    +  CDS            PuroR: puromycin N-acetyltransferase; pac from Streptomyces alboniger; confers resistance to puromycin
   4715..5230    +  LTR            3' LTR: 3' long terminal repeat from murine embryonic stem cell virus
   5296..5348    -  CDS            lacI (fragment): lac repressor; lacI; The lac repressor binds to the lac operator to inhibit transcription in E. coli. This inhibition can be relieved by adding lactose or isopropyl-β-D-thiogalactopyranoside (IPTG).
   5531..6119    -  rep_origin     ori: high-copy-number ColE1/pMB1/pBR322/pUC origin of replication
   6283..7143    -  CDS            AmpR: β-lactamase; bla; confers resistance to ampicillin, carbenicillin, and related antibiotics
   7144..7248    -  promoter       AmpR promoter: bla
