[The description below was written by a language model from this plasmid's Addgene catalogue record and pLannotate feature annotations shown in this document.]
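Description:
pMRX-IPU-GFP-Rab5 is a Moloney murine leukemia virus-based retroviral expression plasmid built on the pMRX-IPU backbone for stable expression of EGFP-tagged mouse Rab5a in mammalian cells. It is maintained in E. coli through a high-copy ColE1/pUC-type origin and an ampicillin resistance gene (β-lactamase with its own promoter). The viral portion begins with a CMV enhancer joined to an LTR fragment, a hybrid 5' element that drives transcription of the viral genome in packaging cells. This is followed by the MMLV Ψ packaging signal, a truncated gag segment lacking its start codon, and a pol region carrying a splice acceptor. A second LTR, annotated as the murine embryonic stem cell virus type, closes the transcription unit. Viral structural and envelope proteins are not encoded and must be supplied in trans.

The payload is a bicistronic cassette. EGFP is fused to the N-terminus of Rab5a, a small GTPase that cycles between GTP- and GDP-bound states and regulates membrane trafficking. An EMCV IRES then allows translation of puromycin N-acetyltransferase from the same transcript. Puromycin selection therefore enriches for transduced cells that also express the fusion protein. No separate internal promoter is annotated, so expression presumably depends on the LTR.

The depositor notes a 75 bp deletion spanning backbone and LTR sequence that is not expected to affect function. This matches the difference between the sequenced length of 7,435 nt and the listed total size of 7,510 bp. The associated publication concerns multiparametric particle-based analysis of organelles, which suggests the fusion was used as a fluorescent organelle marker, although the record states only that the plasmid expresses GFP-Rab5 in mammalian cells.
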