Addgene plasmid #228139: pMRX-IPU-GFP-Rab5
Purpose: Expresses GFP-Rab5 in mammalian cells
Depositing lab: Noboru Mizushima. Depositing organization: The University of Tokyo. Publication: Organelle landscape analysis using a multiparametric particle-based method. Kurikawa Y, Koyama-Honda I, Tamura N, Koike S, Mizushima N. PLoS Biol. 2024 Sep 17;22(9):e3002777. doi: 10.1371/journal.pbio.3002777. eCollection 2024 Sep. PubMed 39288101.
Backbone
  Vector backbone: pMRX-IPU
  Backbone size w/o insert (bp): 6100
  Total vector size (bp): 7510
  Vector type: Mammalian Expression, Retroviral
  Selectable markers: Puromycin
Growth in bacteria
  Bacterial resistance: Ampicillin, 100 μg/mL
  Growth temperature: 37°C
  Growth strain: NEB Stable
  Copy number: Unknown
Gene/Insert
  Gene/Insert name: Rab5
  Species: M. musculus (mouse)
  Insert size (bp): 1410
  GenBank ID: BC004842
  Entrez Gene: Rab5a (a.k.a. 2410015H04Rik, nnyRab5a)
  Tag / fusion protein: EGFP (N terminal on insert)
Terms and licenses: Academic/Nonprofit Terms; Industry Terms: Not Available to Industry
Depositor comments: Please note: This plasmid contains a 75bp deletion in the backbone and LTR. This deletion is not expected to impact plasmid function.
How to cite: pMRX-IPU-GFP-Rab5 was a gift from Noboru Mizushima (Addgene plasmid # 228139 ; http://n2t.net/addgene:228139 ; RRID:Addgene_228139)
